Addgene plasmid #192301: pEN_TT 3xFLAG-KPNB1
Purpose: Gateway entry vector for an inducible 3xFLAG-KPNB1
Depositing lab: Kevin Janes. Depositing organization: University of Virginia. Publication: Nucleocytoplasmic transport of active HER2 causes fractional escape from the DCIS-like state. Wang L, Paudel BB, McKnight RA, Janes KA. Nat Commun. 2023 Apr 13;14(1):2110. doi: 10.1038/s41467-023-37914-x. PubMed 37055441.
Backbone
  Vector backbone: pEN_TTmiRC2-3xFLAG
  Backbone manufacturer: Addgene #25752
  Vector type: Gateway entry vector
Growth in bacteria
  Bacterial resistance: Gentamicin, 10 μg/mL
  Growth temperature: 37°C
  Growth strain: DH5alpha
  Copy number: High Copy
Gene/Insert
  Gene/Insert name: KPNB1 (alt names: IMB1; IPO1)
  Species: H. sapiens (human)
  Entrez Gene: KPNB1 (a.k.a. IMB1, IPO1, IPOB, Impnb, NTF97)
  Tag / fusion protein: 3xFLAG (N terminal on insert)
  Cloning method: Restriction Enzyme; 5′ cloning site SpeI (destroyed during cloning); 3′ cloning site MfeI (not destroyed)
Terms and licenses: Academic/Nonprofit Terms; Industry Terms: Not Available to Industry
How to cite: pEN_TT 3xFLAG-KPNB1 was a gift from Kevin Janes (Addgene plasmid # 192301 ; http://n2t.net/addgene:192301 ; RRID:Addgene_192301)
