[The description below was written by a language model from this plasmid's Addgene catalogue record and pLannotate feature annotations shown in this document.]
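Description:
pEN_TT 3xFLAG-KPNB1 is a 6.5 kb Gateway entry vector built on the pEN_TTmiRC2-3xFLAG backbone and designed to supply a tetracycline-inducible, epitope-tagged human KPNB1 expression cassette to destination vectors. It is maintained in E. coli at high copy through a ColE1/pUC-type origin and is selected with gentamicin. Resistance comes from the aacC1 gentamicin acetyltransferase gene, driven by a class 1 integron Pc promoter. The gentamicin cassette sits between two annotated fragments of a kanamycin resistance gene, which suggests it was inserted into and disrupted an original KanR marker. rrnB T1 and T2 terminators lie upstream of the Gateway cassette, where they insulate it from read-through transcription from the backbone.

The payload lies between attL1 and attL2 sites, so the whole unit, promoter included, can be moved by an LR Clonase reaction into an attR-containing destination vector. Within these sites, a tight TRE promoter (seven tet operators fused to a minimal CMV promoter) drives an open reading frame consisting of an N-terminal 3xFLAG tag followed by the KPNB1 coding sequence. KPNB1 (importin beta-1) is a nuclear import receptor that carries cargo through the nuclear pore, either with importin-alpha adapters or on its own. The insert was cloned by restriction enzymes, with the 5′ SpeI site destroyed and the 3′ MfeI site retained. Because the TRE promoter needs a Tet transactivator, which this plasmid does not encode, induction depends on that factor being provided by the destination vector or the host cells. No polyadenylation signal is annotated within the cassette. The record gives the purpose as an entry clone for inducible 3xFLAG-KPNB1, and the associated work concerns nucleocytoplasmic transport of active HER2.
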