Features (pLannotate 1.2.2; 13 found; start..end, strand, type, name):
     67..166     +  protein_bind   attL1: mutant version of attL; recombination site for the Gateway® LR reaction LR Clonase™
    198..512     +  promoter       tight TRE promoter: Tet-responsive promoter PTight, consisting of seven tet operator sequences followed by the minimal CMV promoter
    521..586     +  CDS            3xFLAG: three tandem FLAG® epitope tags, followed by an enterokinase cleavage site
    593..3220    +  CDS            KPNB1 (sequence withheld): IMB1_HUMAN - Also known as NTF97. Experimental evidence at protein level: Swiss-Prot protein existence level 1. Functions in nuclear protein import, either in association with an adapter protein, like an importin-alpha subunit, which binds to nuclear localization signals (NLS) in cargo substrates, or by acting as autonomous nuclear transport receptor. Acting autonomously, serves itself as NLS receptor. Docking of the importin/substrate complex to the nuclear pore complex (NPC) is mediated by KPNB1 through binding to nucleoporin FxFG repeats and the complex is subsequently translocated through
   3259..3358    -  protein_bind   attL2: mutant version of attL; recombination site for the Gateway® LR reaction LR Clonase™
   3481..4107    +  CDS            KanR (fragment): aminoglycoside phosphotransferase; aph(3')-Ia; confers resistance to kanamycin in bacteria or G418 (Geneticin®) in eukaryotes
   4141..4674    -  CDS            GmR: gentamycin acetyltransferase; aacC1; confers resistance to gentamycin
   4863..4891    -  promoter       Pc promoter: intI1 (promoter lies within the coding sequence); class 1 integron promoter
   4869..5216    -  CDS            YPR2_ECOLX (fragment): Protein predicted: Swiss-Prot protein existence level 4. From Escherichia coli.
   5221..5405    +  CDS            KanR (fragment): aminoglycoside phosphotransferase; aph(3')-Ia; confers resistance to kanamycin in bacteria or G418 (Geneticin®) in eukaryotes
   5548..6136    +  rep_origin     ori: high-copy-number ColE1/pMB1/pBR322/pUC origin of replication
   6304..6347    -  terminator     rrnB T1 terminator: Escherichia coli rrnB; transcription terminator T1 from the E. coli rrnB gene
   6479..17      +  terminator     rrnB T2 terminator (across the origin): transcription terminator T2 from the E. coli rrnB gene
>Addgene plasmid #192301 | pEN_TT 3xFLAG-KPNB1 | addgene full sequence | sequence record 375786 | Addgene NGS Result
CTGACGGATGGCCTTTTTGCGTTTCTACAAACTCTTCCTGTTAGTTAGTTACTTAAGCTCGGGCCCCAAA
TAATGATTTTATTTTGACTGATAGTGACCTGTTCGTTGCAACAAATTGATAAGCAATGCTTTTTTATAAT
GCCAACTTTGTACAAAAAAGCAGGCTTTAAAGGAACCAATTCAGTCGACTGGATCCCGAGTTTACTCCCT
ATCAGTGATAGAGAACGTATGTCGAGTTTACTCCCTATCAGTGATAGAGAACGATGTCGAGTTTACTCCC
TATCAGTGATAGAGAACGTATGTCGAGTTTACTCCCTATCAGTGATAGAGAACGTATGTCGAGTTTACTC
CCTATCAGTGATAGAGAACGTATGTCGAGTTTATCCCTATCAGTGATAGAGAACGTATGTCGAGTTTACT
CCCTATCAGTGATAGAGAACGTATGTCGAGGTAGGCGTGTACGGTGGGAGGCCTATATAAGCAGAGCTCG
TTTAGTGAACCGTCAGATCGCCACTAGATGGACTACAAAGACCATGACGGTGATTATAAAGATCATGACA
TCGATTACAAGGATGACGATGACAAGACTAGA
[2628 nt withheld, positions 593-3220]
TGACAATTGGAAGACTAATGCGTTTTCGAGATATCTAGACCCAGCTTTCTTGTACAAAGTTGGCATTATA
AGAAAGCATTGCTTATCAATTTGTTGCAACGAACAGGTCACTATCAGTCAAAATAAAATCATTATTTGCC
ATCCAGCTGCAGCTCTGGCCCGTGTCTCAAAATCTCTGATGTTACATTGCACAAGATAAAAATATATCAT
CATGAACAATAAAACTGTCTGCTTACATAAACAGTAATACAAGGGGTGTTATGAGCCATATTCAACGGGA
AACGTCGAGGCCGCGATTAAATTCCAACATGGATGCTGATTTATATGGGTATAAATGGGCTCGCGATAAT
GTCGGGCAATCAGGTGCGACAATCTATCGCTTGTATGGGAAGCCCGATGCGCCAGAGTTGTTTCTGAAAC
ATGGCAAAGGTAGCGTTGCCAATGATGTTACAGATGAGATGGTCAGACTAAACTGGCTGACGGAATTTAT
GCCTCTTCCGACCATCAAGCATTTTATCCGTACTCCTGATGATGCATGGTTACTCACCACTGCGATCCCC
GGAAAAACAGCATTCCAGGTATTAGAAGAATATCCTGATTCAGGTGAAAATATTGTTGATGCGCTGGCAG
TGTCCCTGCGCCGGTTGCATTCGATTCCTGTTTGTAATTGTCCTTTTAACAGCGATCGCGTATTTCGTCT
CGCTCAGGCGCAATCACGAATGAATAACGGTTTGGTTGATGCGAGTGATTTTGATGACGAGCGTAATGGC
TGGCCTGTTGAACAAGTCTGGAAAGAAATGCATAAACTTTTGCCATTCTCACCGGATTCAGTCGTCACTC
ATGGTGATTTCTCACTTGATAACCTTATTTTTGACGAGGGGAAATTAGGCCGGGAAGCCGATCTCGGCTT
GAACGAATTGTTAGGTGGCGGTACTTGGGTCGATATCAAAGTGCATCACTTCTTCCCGTATGCCCAACTT
TGTATAGAGAGCCACTGCGGGATCGTCACCGTAATCTGCTTGCACGTAGATCACATAAGCACCAAGCGCG
TTGGCCTCATGCTTGAGGAGATTGATGAGCGCGGTGGCAATGCCCTGCCTCCGGTGCTCGCCGGAGACTG
CGAGATCATAGATATAGATCTCACTACGCGGCTGCTCAAACTTGGGCAGAACGTAAGCCGCGAGAGCGCC
AACAACCGCTTCTTGGTCGAAGGCAGCAAGCGCGATGAATGTCTTACTACGGAGCAAGTTCCCGAGGTAA
TCGGAGTCCGGCTGATGTTGGGAGTAGGTGGCTACGTCTCCGAACTCACGACCGAAAAGATCAAGAGCAG
CCCGCATGGATTTGACTTGGTCAGGGCCGAGCCTACATGTGCGAATGATGCCCATACTTGAGCCACCTAA
CTTTGTTTTAGGGCGACTGCCCTGCTGCGTAACATCGTTGCTGCTGCGTAACATCGTTGCTGCTCCATAA
CATCAAACATCGACCCACGGCGTAACGCGCTTGCTGCTTGGATGCCCGAGGCATAGACTGTACAAAAAAA
CAGTCATAACAAGCCATGAAAACCGCCACTGCGCCGTTACCACCGCTGCGTTCGGTCAAGGTTCTGGACC
AGTTGCGTGAGCGCATACGCTACTTGCATTACAGTTTACGAACCGAACAGGCTTATGTCAACTGGGTTCG
TGCCTTCATCCGTTTCCACGGTGTGCGTCACCCGGCAACCTTGGGCAGCAGCGAAGTCGAGGCATTTCTG
TCCTGGCTGGCGAACGAGCGCAAGGTTTCGGTCTCCACGCATCGTCAGGCATTGGCGGCCTTGCTGTTCT
TCTACGGCAAGGTGCTGTGCACGGATCTGCCCTGGCTTCAGGAGATCGGAAGACCTCGGCCGTCGCGGCG
CTTGCCGGTGGTGCTGACCCCGGATGAAGTGGTTCGCATCCTCGGTTTTCTGGAAGGCGAGCATCGTTTG
TTCGCCCAGGACTCTAGCTATAGTTCTAGTGGTTGGCTACTAATAGGTTGTATTGATGTTGGACGAGTCG
GAATCGCAGACCGATACCAGGATCTTGCCATCCTATGGAACTGCCTCGGTGAGTTTTCTCCTTCATTACA
GAAACGGCTTTTTCAAAAATATGGTATTGATAATCCTGATATGAATAAATTGCAGTTTCATTTGATGCTC
GATGAGTTTTTCTAATCAGAATTGGTTAATTGGTTGTAACACTGGCAGAGCATTACGCTGACTTGACGGG
ACGGCGCAAGCTCATGACCAAAATCCCTTAACGTGAGTTTTCGTTCCACTGAGCGTCAGACCCCGTAGAA
AAGATCAAAGGATCTTCTTGAGATCCTTTTTTTCTGCGCGTAATCTGCTGCTTGCAAACAAAAAAACCAC
CGCTACCAGCGGTGGTTTGTTTGCCGGATCAAGAGCTACCAACTCTTTTTCCGAAGGTAACTGGCTTCAG
CAGAGCGCAGATACCAAATACTGTTCTTCTAGTGTAGCCGTAGTTAGGCCACCACTTCAAGAACTCTGTA
GCACCGCCTACATACCTCGCTCTGCTAATCCTGTTACCAGTGGCTGCTGCCAGTGGCGATAAGTCGTGTC
TTACCGGGTTGGACTCAAGACGATAGTTACCGGATAAGGCGCAGCGGTCGGGCTGAACGGGGGGTTCGTG
CACACAGCCCAGCTTGGAGCGAACGACCTACACCGAACTGAGATACCTACAGCGTGAGCTATGAGAAAGC
GCCACGCTTCCCGAAGGGAGAAAGGCGGACAGGTATCCGGTAAGCGGCAGGGTCGGAACAGGAGAGCGCA
CGAGGGAGCTTCCAGGGGGAAACGCCTGGTATCTTTATAGTCCTGTCGGGTTTCGCCACCTCTGACTTGA
GCGTCGATTTTTGTGATGCTCGTCAGGGGGGCGGAGCCTATGGAAAAACGCCAGCAACGCGGCCTTTTTA
CGGTTCCTGGCCTTTTGCTGGCCTTTTGCTCACATGTTCTTTCCTGCGTTATCCCCTGATTCTGTGGATA
ACCGTATTACCGCTAGCATGGATCTCGGGGACGTCTAACTACTAAGCGAGAGTAGGGAACTGCCAGGCAT
CAAATAAAACGAAAGGCTCAGTCGGAAGACTGGGCCTTTCGTTTTATCTGTTGTTTGTCGGTGAACGCTC
TCCTGAGTAGGACAAATCCGCCGGGAGCGGATTTGAACGTTGTGAAGCAACGGCCCGGAGGGTGGCGGGC
AGGACGCCCGCCATAAACTGCCAGGCATCAAACTAAGCAGAAGGCCATC
